Addgene plasmid #149637: pKIKan_idCas9_Chr_center
Purpose: suicide vector for knock in into the B. burgdorferi chromosome
Depositing lab: Christine Jacobs-Wagner. Depositing organization: Yale University. Publication: A CRISPR interference platform for selective downregulation of gene expression in Borrelia burgdorferi. Takacs CN, Scott M, Chang Y, Kloos ZA, Irnov I, Rosa PA, Liu J, Jacobs-Wagner C. Appl Environ Microbiol. 2020 Nov 30. pii: AEM.02519-20. doi: 10.1128/AEM.02519-20. PubMed 33257311.
Backbone
  Vector backbone: pCR2.1, heavily modified
  Vector type: Bacterial Expression, CRISPR
Growth in bacteria
  Bacterial resistance: Kanamycin, 50 μg/mL
  Growth temperature: 30°C
  Growth strain: NEB 5-alpha F' Iq
  Copy number: High Copy
Gene/Insert
  Gene/Insert name: dCas9, lacI
  Species: Synthetic
  Promoter: PflaB, PpQE30
  Cloning method: Gibson Cloning
  Sequencing primers: 5′ Unknown
Terms and licenses: Academic/Nonprofit Terms; Industry Terms: Not Available to Industry
How to cite: pKIKan_idCas9_Chr_center was a gift from Christine Jacobs-Wagner (Addgene plasmid # 149637 ; http://n2t.net/addgene:149637 ; RRID:Addgene_149637)
