[The description below was written by a language model from this plasmid's Addgene catalogue record and pLannotate feature annotations shown in this document.]
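Description:
pKIKan_idCas9_Chr_center is a suicide knock-in vector built on a heavily modified pCR2.1 backbone and designed to deliver an IPTG-inducible dCas9 cassette into the Borrelia burgdorferi chromosome as part of a CRISPR interference platform. In E. coli it replicates from a high-copy ColE1/pUC-type origin and is selected with kanamycin. Remnants of the parental cloning vector are still annotated, including an f1 origin, a T7 promoter, a lacZα fragment and lac promoter/operator elements. No Borrelia replication functions appear in the feature table, consistent with its stated suicide role: after transformation into the spirochete, the marker can be retained only by recombination into the genome.

The payload comprises catalytically dead Streptococcus pyogenes Cas9 (D10A/H840A), an RNA-guided DNA-binding protein that blocks transcription without cutting. It lies downstream of a T5 promoter with lac operator sequences, which corresponds to the PpQE30 promoter listed in the record. A divergently oriented full-length E. coli lacI is adjacent; the short fliD-annotated fragment immediately upstream of it probably reflects the PflaB promoter region named in the record, which would provide constitutive repressor expression so that dCas9 stays off until IPTG is added. A kanamycin resistance gene follows dCas9, preceded by a Borrelia hslU-annotated fragment that may represent its promoter region, although the record does not say so. A complete B. burgdorferi uvrC sequence lies beside the cassette and presumably serves as one homology arm for the "Chr_center" locus. The unannotated stretches elsewhere in the 12.7 kb sequence may hold the other arm, but this is not stated. No sgRNA cassette is annotated, so guide RNAs would apparently be supplied separately.
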