Features (pLannotate 1.2.2; 16 found; start..end, strand, type, name):
    783..1862    -  CDS            lacI: LACI_ECOLI - Experimental evidence at protein level: Swiss-Prot protein existence level 1. Repressor of the lactose operon. Binds allolactose as an inducer. From Escherichia coli (strain K12).
   1992..2096    -  CDS            fliD (fragment): FLID_BORBU - Protein inferred from homology: Swiss-Prot protein existence level 3. Required for the morphogenesis and for the elongation of the flagellar filament by facilitating polymerization of the flagellin monomers at the tip of growing filament. Forms a capping structure, which prevents flagellin subunits (transported through the central channel of the flagellum) from leaking out without polymerization at the distal end (By similarity). From Borrelia burgdorferi (strain ATCC 35210 / B31 / CIP 102532 / DSM 4680).
   2115..2159    +  promoter       T5 promoter: bacteriophage T5 promoter for E. coli RNA polymerase, with embedded lac operator
   2165..2185    +  protein_bind   lac operator (fragment): The lac repressor binds to the lac operator to inhibit transcription in E. coli. This inhibition can be relieved by adding lactose or isopropyl-β-D-thiogalactopyranoside (IPTG). lac repressor encoded by lacI
   2220..6324    +  CDS            dCas9 (fragment): catalytically dead mutant of the Cas9 endonuclease from the Streptococcus pyogenes Type II CRISPR/Cas system RNA-guided DNA-binding protein that lacks endonuclease activity due to the D10A mutation in the RuvC catalytic domain and the H840A mutation in the HNH catalytic domain
   6378..7183    -  CDS            KanR (fragment): aminoglycoside phosphotransferase; aph(3')-Ia; confers resistance to kanamycin in bacteria or G418 (Geneticin®) in eukaryotes
   7224..7583    -  CDS            hslU (fragment): HSLU_BORBU - Protein inferred from homology: Swiss-Prot protein existence level 3. ATPase subunit of a proteasome-like degradation complex; this subunit has chaperone activity. The binding of ATP and its subsequent hydrolysis by HslU are essential for unfolding of protein substrates subsequently hydrolyzed by HslV. HslU recognizes the N-terminal part of its protein substrates and unfolds these before they are guided to HslV for hydrolysis. From Borrelia burgdorferi (strain ATCC 35210 / B31 / CIP 102532 / DSM 4680).
   7624..9432    -  CDS            uvrC: UVRC_BORBU - Protein inferred from homology: Swiss-Prot protein existence level 3. The UvrABC repair system catalyzes the recognition and processing of DNA lesions. UvrC both incises the 5' and 3' sides of the lesion. The N-terminal half is responsible for the 3' incision and the C-terminal half is responsible for the 5' incision. From Borrelia burgdorferi (strain ATCC 35210 / B31 / CIP 102532 / DSM 4680).
   9669..9687    -  promoter       T7 promoter: promoter for bacteriophage T7 RNA polymerase
   9690..9847    +  CDS            lacZα (fragment): LacZα fragment of β-galactosidase; lacZ fragment
   9851..10209   +  rep_origin     f1 ori (sequence partly withheld): f1 bacteriophage origin of replication; arrow indicates direction of (+) strand synthesis
  10285..10873   +  rep_origin     ori: high-copy-number ColE1/pMB1/pBR322/pUC origin of replication
  11056..11148   +  CDS            lacI (fragment): lac repressor; lacI; The lac repressor binds to the lac operator to inhibit transcription in E. coli. This inhibition can be relieved by adding lactose or isopropyl-β-D-thiogalactopyranoside (IPTG).
  11161..11182   +  protein_bind   CAP binding site: CAP binding activates transcription in the presence of cAMP. E. coli catabolite activator protein
  11197..11227   +  promoter       lac promoter: promoter for the E. coli lac operon
  11231..11253   +  protein_bind   lac operator (fragment): The lac repressor binds to the lac operator to inhibit transcription in E. coli. This inhibition can be relieved by adding lactose or isopropyl-β-D-thiogalactopyranoside (IPTG). lac repressor encoded by lacI
>Addgene plasmid #149637 | pKIKan_idCas9_Chr_center | addgene full sequence | sequence record 307152 | Addgene NGS Result
CAATTTTAAAGCTTAATAATAATTTTTTAATGCATTATTCTACAGAATCAAAATTTAATTTTTAATGTAT
GAAGCAAAAATTAAGTTGGATTTTATTATTTTGTTTTTTGTCTTGTAGATCTGAATCTAGATTGGCTGAA
AATGTTTTAATAGAGTTTTTTGATTCTATTAAAAATTTTCAAAGCAGTCCTGAAATATTTTTTAATTATT
TAAATATTCCAAGTGATGATGATCTGAAGGCAAAAATTCGTGGGTTGAAATCTCAGGCAAAGGATGATTT
CATTTTTTATCCTTTGTTTTTTAATAATCTAAGATATGAGATAATAGGTAGAAAAAATATTTCTAAGGGC
TTTGAATTTGAAGTTGTTATTAAAAATATTAACTTTCAAAACGGTATAGAAAAATTTTTGGCTAAATTAA
ATAAAATTGAAGGGAGATCTTTAAATATTAAAAATTTAGAAAAAAAAGAGCGTAAAAAAATATTTGACAA
TTTAATAAATGAAGTTATTGGAGAGTTGGATGATTTTGATTACACTGAAGTTGTTCATTTTTTTAGAGTA
GTTAAGAGTTCTTCTGAAAGTTATAAAATAGAGCTTTTAGGAGATGTTTTAAATATACAGTCTAGAAATA
AGCTTATTAATGATCTTTTTTTGGTTTTATCGCCTGGAATTTAAAATAGTGACTAGTAAATAATGCCCGT
GTCCCTGTTGAATAGGGACACGGTTTTTTAACAATTTTTTTATTCCTAGGCCTTAGTGGCCGGTACCCGG
GGATCCTTATTACTGGCCGCTTTCTAGCCTGGATACTTGTCTGGCTAGTTGCATTAGAGAGTCAGCTAGA
GCCCTAGGGCTAGCTGTTTGTGTATTCGGAGCCAGTGTAGTTTTTCTTTTTACTAACGATACGGGTAATA
ATTGATTGCCTTTTACAGCCTGACCTTGAGACAATTGCAAAAGTCTGTCCACAGAGGTTTGACCTAATAA
TCTAAAATCTTGTTTGATAGTAGTAAGTGGAGGTATGTAGCAACTAGAATCTTCTGTATCATCATAACCC
ACAACTGAAATATCAGCCCCAACTCTAAGTCCACTTTCAGTAATAGCTCGCATAGCTCCTAAAGCCATTT
GATCATTAGCAACTAACATAGCAGTAGGGACAATGCCTTCATTTAACATTTGCATTGTTTGCTGAAATCC
TGACATAGCAGACCAATCTCCTTCTCTTTCTGCTATTGGTTGTATTTGATTTCTTGTTAAATACTTGTGC
CATCCTGCTAATCTCAATCTGGCACTTACTGAACTTAAGGGACCTGCAAGTAGTGCAATTTGTTGATGGC
CTAATGCAACAAGGTGTTCAACTCCTAACCTTGTTCCATCTTCGTGAGAAAAAATTATAGAGTTTATTGG
GGTTTGGTCCGACACATCCAAAAACAATGCTGGAACATTAGTACATGCTGCTTCAACTGCAATCGCATCT
TGGTCATCAAGAGGATAATTAATTATAAGTCCACTAACACGTTGAGCTAATAAATTATGTACTGCTGCCT
TACAAGCCTCTACACCTGATCTCTCAACCATTGATACAACAACGCTTGCACCAAGTTGATCAGCTCTCGA
TTTAATTGCGGCTACAATTTGACTAGGCGCATGTAATGCAAGTGATGATGTGGCAACTCCAATTAAAAGT
GATTGTTTCCCCGCAAGTTGCTGAGCAACGCGATTTGGTATATAATTCAACTCTGCCATAGCTGCTTCAA
CCTTCTCTCTTGTTTTTGCAGATACATGACTTGCTTGGTTCACAACTCTCGAAACCGTTTGGTAGCTAAC
CCCGGCATATTCAGCAACATCATACAAAGTAACAGGTTTCATGGATCATTCCTCCATGATAAAATTTAAA
TTTCTGACTTTGGCAAATCCTTTTGCCTGTTAAAAAGAATAGCACAAAAATTAAAAAAAAAGAAACGCAA
ATAGCAATAGCATTAAAAATAATTATTATTATTTATTTCTTTGATTAAAATCAAAAGCCTTTAATGTATT
TTCTTGATCTTTCATGCGCTTAACGGTAAAATCCAAGGTATTAAGTTCACCTTCCACTTTTCTCTCTCTA
TCTTCTCTAGAAAATCATAAAAAATTTATTTGCTTTGTGAGCGGATAACAATTATAATAGATTCAATTGT
GAGCGGATAACAATTTCACACAGAATTCATTAAAGAGGAGAAATTACATATGGATAAGAAATACTCAATA
GGCTTAGCTATCGGCACAAATAGCGTCGGATGGGCGGTGATCACTGATGAATATAAGGTTCCGTCTAAAA
AGTTCAAGGTTCTGGGAAATACAGACCGCCACAGTATCAAAAAAAATCTTATAGGGGCTCTTTTATTTGA
CAGTGGAGAGACAGCGGAAGCGACTCGTCTCAAACGGACAGCTCGTAGAAGGTATACACGTCGGAAGAAT
CGTATTTGTTATCTACAGGAGATTTTTTCAAATGAGATGGCGAAAGTAGATGATAGTTTCTTTCATCGAC
TTGAAGAGTCTTTTTTGGTGGAAGAAGACAAGAAGCATGAACGTCATCCTATTTTTGGAAATATAGTAGA
TGAAGTTGCTTATCATGAGAAATATCCAACTATCTATCATCTGCGAAAAAAATTGGTAGATTCTACTGAT
AAAGCGGATTTGCGCTTAATCTATTTGGCCTTAGCGCATATGATTAAGTTTCGTGGTCATTTTTTGATTG
AGGGAGATTTAAATCCTGATAATAGTGATGTGGACAAACTATTTATCCAGTTGGTACAAACCTACAATCA
ATTATTTGAAGAAAACCCTATTAACGCAAGTGGAGTAGATGCTAAAGCGATTCTTTCTGCACGATTGAGT
AAATCAAGACGATTAGAAAATCTCATTGCTCAGCTCCCCGGTGAGAAGAAAAATGGCTTATTTGGGAATC
TCATTGCTTTGTCATTGGGTTTGACCCCTAATTTTAAATCAAATTTTGATTTGGCAGAAGATGCTAAATT
ACAGCTTTCAAAAGATACTTACGATGATGATTTAGATAATTTATTGGCGCAAATTGGAGATCAATATGCT
GATTTGTTTTTGGCAGCTAAGAATTTATCAGATGCTATTTTACTTTCAGATATCCTAAGAGTAAATACTG
AAATAACTAAGGCTCCCCTATCAGCTTCAATGATTAAACGCTACGATGAACATCATCAAGACTTGACTCT
TTTAAAAGCTTTAGTTCGACAACAACTTCCAGAAAAGTATAAAGAAATCTTTTTTGATCAATCAAAAAAC
GGATATGCAGGTTATATTGATGGGGGAGCTAGCCAAGAAGAATTTTATAAATTTATCAAACCAATTTTAG
AAAAAATGGATGGTACTGAGGAATTATTGGTGAAACTAAATCGTGAAGATTTGCTGCGCAAGCAACGGAC
CTTTGACAACGGCTCTATTCCCCATCAAATTCACTTGGGTGAGCTGCATGCTATTTTGAGAAGACAAGAA
GACTTTTATCCATTTTTAAAAGACAATCGTGAGAAGATTGAAAAAATCTTGACTTTTCGAATTCCTTATT
ATGTTGGTCCATTGGCGCGTGGCAATAGTCGTTTTGCATGGATGACTCGGAAGTCTGAAGAAACAATTAC
CCCATGGAATTTTGAAGAAGTTGTCGATAAAGGTGCTTCAGCTCAATCATTTATTGAACGCATGACAAAC
TTTGATAAAAATCTTCCAAATGAAAAAGTACTACCAAAACATAGTTTGCTTTATGAGTATTTTACGGTTT
ATAACGAATTGACAAAGGTCAAATATGTTACTGAAGGAATGCGAAAACCAGCATTTCTTTCAGGTGAACA
GAAGAAAGCCATTGTTGATTTACTCTTCAAAACAAATCGAAAAGTAACCGTTAAGCAATTAAAAGAAGAT
TATTTCAAAAAAATAGAATGTTTTGATAGTGTTGAAATTTCAGGAGTTGAAGATAGATTTAATGCTTCAT
TAGGTACCTACCATGATTTGCTAAAAATTATTAAAGATAAAGATTTTTTGGATAATGAAGAAAATGAAGA
TATCTTAGAGGATATTGTTTTAACATTGACCTTATTTGAAGATAGGGAGATGATTGAGGAAAGACTTAAA
ACATATGCTCACCTCTTTGATGATAAGGTGATGAAACAGCTTAAACGTCGCCGTTATACTGGTTGGGGAC
GTTTGTCTCGAAAATTGATTAATGGTATTAGGGATAAGCAATCTGGCAAAACAATATTAGATTTTTTGAA
ATCAGATGGTTTTGCCAATCGCAATTTTATGCAGCTGATCCATGATGATAGTTTGACATTTAAAGAAGAC
ATTCAAAAAGCACAAGTGTCTGGACAAGGCGATAGTTTACATGAACATATTGCAAATTTAGCTGGTAGCC
CTGCTATTAAAAAAGGTATTTTACAGACTGTAAAAGTTGTTGATGAATTGGTCAAAGTAATGGGGCGGCA
TAAGCCAGAAAATATCGTTATTGAAATGGCACGTGAAAATCAGACAACTCAAAAGGGCCAGAAAAATTCG
CGAGAGCGTATGAAACGAATCGAAGAAGGTATCAAAGAATTAGGAAGTCAGATTCTTAAAGAGCATCCTG
TTGAAAATACTCAATTGCAAAATGAAAAGCTCTATCTCTATTATCTCCAAAATGGAAGAGACATGTATGT
GGACCAAGAATTAGATATTAATCGTTTAAGTGATTATGATGTCGATGCCATTGTTCCACAAAGTTTCCTT
AAAGACGATTCAATAGACAATAAGGTCTTAACGCGTTCTGATAAAAATCGTGGTAAATCGGATAACGTTC
CAAGTGAAGAAGTAGTCAAAAAGATGAAAAACTATTGGAGACAACTTCTAAACGCCAAGTTAATCACTCA
ACGTAAGTTTGATAATTTAACGAAAGCTGAACGTGGAGGTTTGAGTGAACTTGATAAAGCTGGTTTTATC
AAACGCCAATTGGTTGAAACTCGCCAAATCACTAAGCATGTGGCACAAATTTTGGATAGTCGCATGAATA
CTAAATACGATGAAAATGATAAACTTATTCGAGAGGTTAAAGTGATTACCTTAAAATCTAAATTAGTTTC
TGACTTCCGAAAAGATTTCCAATTCTATAAAGTACGTGAGATTAACAATTACCATCATGCCCATGATGCG
TATCTAAATGCCGTCGTTGGAACTGCTTTGATTAAGAAATATCCAAAACTTGAATCGGAGTTTGTCTATG
GTGATTATAAAGTTTATGATGTTCGTAAAATGATTGCTAAGTCTGAGCAAGAAATAGGCAAAGCAACCGC
AAAATATTTCTTTTACTCTAATATCATGAACTTCTTCAAAACAGAAATTACACTTGCAAATGGAGAGATT
CGCAAACGCCCTCTAATCGAAACTAATGGGGAAACTGGAGAAATTGTCTGGGATAAAGGGCGAGATTTTG
CCACAGTGCGCAAAGTATTGTCCATGCCCCAAGTCAATATTGTCAAGAAAACAGAAGTCCAGACAGGCGG
ATTCTCCAAGGAGTCAATTTTACCAAAAAGAAATTCGGACAAGCTTATTGCTCGTAAAAAAGACTGGGAT
CCAAAAAAATATGGTGGTTTTGATAGTCCAACGGTAGCTTATTCAGTCCTAGTGGTTGCTAAGGTGGAAA
AAGGGAAATCGAAGAAGTTAAAATCCGTTAAAGAGTTACTAGGGATCACAATTCTGGAAAGAAGTTCCTT
TGAAAAAAATCCGATTGACTTTTTAGAAGCTAAAGGATATAAGGAAGTTAAAAAAGACTTAATCATTAAA
CTACCTAAATATAGTCTTTTTGAGTTAGAAAACGGTCGTAAACGGATGCTGGCTAGTGCCGGAGAATTAC
AAAAAGGAAATGAGCTGGCTCTGCCAAGCAAATATGTGAATTTTTTATATTTAGCTAGTCATTATGAAAA
GTTGAAGGGTAGTCCAGAAGATAACGAACAAAAACAATTGTTTGTGGAGCAGCATAAGCATTATTTAGAT
GAGATTATTGAGCAAATCAGTGAATTTTCTAAGCGTGTTATTTTAGCAGATGCCAATTTAGATAAAGTTC
TTAGTGCATATAACAAACATAGAGACAAACCAATACGTGAACAAGCAGAAAATATTATTCATTTATTTAC
GTTGACGAATCTTGGAGCTCCCGCTGCTTTTAAATATTTTGATACAACAATTGATCGTAAACGATATACG
TCTACAAAAGAAGTTTTAGATGCCACTCTTATCCATCAATCCATCACTGGTCTTTATGAAACACGCATTG
ATTTGAGTCAGCTAGGAGGTGACTAACCCGGGTAAAAAAACAAAAGATCCTTTAAAGGATCTTTTGTTAA
TACCGGGTTAGAAAAACTCATCGAGCATCAAATGAAACTGCAATTTATTCATATCAGGATTATCAATACC
ATATTTTTGAAAAAGCCGTTTCTGTAATGAAGGAGAAAACTCACCGAGGCAGTTCCATAGGATGGCAAGA
TCCTGGTATCGGTCTGCGATTCCGACTCGTCCAACATCAATACAACCTATTAATTTCCCCTCGTCAAAAA
TAAGGTTATCAAGTGAGAAATCACCATGAGTGACGACTGAATCCGGTGAGAATGGCAAAAGTTTATGCAT
TTCTTTCCAGACTTGTTCAACAGGCCAGCCATTACGCTCGTCATCAAAATCACTCGCATCAACCAAACCG
TTATTCATTCGTGATTGCGCCTGAGCGAGACGAAATACGCGATCGCTGTTAAAAGGACAATTACAAACAG
GAATCGAATGCAACCGGCGCAGGAACACTGCCAGCGCATCAACAATATTTTCACCTGAATCAGGATATTC
TTCTAATACCTGGAATGCTGTTTTTCCGGGGATCGCAGTGGTGAGTAACCATGCATCATCAGGAGTACGG
ATAAAATGCTTGATGGTCGGAAGAGGCATAAATTCCGTCAGCCAGTTTAGTCTGACCATCTCATCTGTAA
CATCATTGGCAACGCTACCTTTGCCATGTTTCAGAAACAACTCTGGCGCATCGGGCTTCCCATACAAGCG
ATAGATTGTCGCACCTGATTGCCCGACATTATCGCGAGCCCATTTATACCCATATAAATCAGCATCCATG
TTGGAATTTAATCGCGGCCTCGACGTTTCCCGTTGAATATGGCCCATATGGAAACCTCCCTCATTTAAAA
TTGCTTTTAACTAAATTATATAATAATTCAAATCTTTTTGTTCGTTAATTTGTATTTTTTTATTAACATA
GTCCAAGTTTATTTCAAATTTTTTCAACTTACTGCCAGGCACTTCAAAAAAAAGATCTGCAAGCACTATT
TCCATAACACCGTGAAGTCTTCTGGCACCAAGATTTTCACTCTCAAGATTCATATTAAAAGTAAGCTCTG
CAATTCTATCTATAGCTTCCTCACTAAACTTTAAATCTAAATCATAAACCTTAAACATCGCAACATATTG
TTTTATTAAAGAATTTTTTGTTTGTTTTAAAATTTTTTTCAAATCGTCTATGCTTAAGCTCTTAAGTTCA
ACCTTAATAGGAAATCTTCCTTGAACCGCGGAAGGGCGAATTCTGCAGCTAGTTTAAAATTTATTTATCT
TGATTATTATTTTTTATGGAGTTCTCTTTTATTGCAAATTCTTTTATTCTTTTTGCAAGTTGCACGTTTA
CTTTTATTTTTTCTGAAATTTCGTTTTCACTTAAAGGCAATATATCTTTATAGGTTCCAATTGATTTTAA
TATTTTTTGGGCTGTTTTTTCTCCAATTCCGTGTATTTTTGTATACAATAGGGTTATTTTTTCTCTTCTT
TTTTTGTTAAATCCGTTGGCCTTTCTGTGTGCTTCGTCTCTTACATTTTGCAGTATTCTAAGAGCAGGAT
GTCCTTGGGGTAGATTTATTCCTTTTTTGTTAGTTGTTAAGAATATTGTTTCTTGTTTTTTTGCCAACGA
GCAGACTTTAACTTTGTTTTCTATTTTTAAGCCCTTTAAGATAGAAAGAGCGGCATTTAATTGTCCTTTG
CCCCCGTCAATTAAAATTAAATTCGGTAGTTCTAAGTTGTTATTAATTATTTCTGAATATCTTCTTGATA
TTACTTCTTTTATTGCCTTAAAGTCGTCAATTTCTCCTTTTAATAGTGAATTTAGTTTGTAAAGCCTGTA
GTTTTCTTTAAAAGGCATTCCCATTTTAAAAGTAACCATAGAAGCTACTGTTTCTTGACCTTTAAGATGA
GCAATGTCAAATCCTTCAATTATTTTGGGAAGTTTGTCCATTTCTAAAACAATTTTCAAACTTTCAAGTG
CTTTGGTGCTTTTATTCTCATATTCTCTTAAAGATAATTCAGCATTAGATATGGCCATTTCCATTATTTT
TAAAATTTCTTCTGTTTCTTTGTAAATAATTTCTGTTTTTGTATTTTTAATTTCATTTATTAGTTTTTCA
ACATTTTTAGTGTCGATATCTTTGAGAAAAATATGAATTTTGTCTGGTACTATCATATTAATAGATGTGT
AATATTGAATCAAAAATTGTAAAATCAGCTCATTTTCTTTGCATATACTCTCATCAAAGTTTGCATCTCT
TTCAACTAATTTTCCATTTCTATATTTTAATACTATTATTGTATTTACATTTTCTCCTGGATGAACATGG
ACATAATCTATGTTTAAATTATTGGTTTTTGTAACGATTTGGATTTGATTAATTTCTATTAAAGAATTTC
TAATTTCTTTTAATTTGATAGCGGTTTCAAAATCTTCTTTTTGTATGGCATGTTTTAATTTGATATCAAT
TTGACTTGATATTTCGGATATATTTCCATTTAGTATGGATTTTGCCTTATCTAGCTCTTTTTGATATTCT
TTTTCAAGGTTTTCCTTGTAGCATACTCCAAGGCACTGTCCCATATGGTAATATAGGCAAGGAGCATTGG
ATTTTTTTTTACACTTTCTAATCTTAAATGTTTTGTTAATAAAATCTAGTACTTGATCTAATTTTTTTAC
ATTGGTAAATGGTCCAAAATATTCGCTTTTGTCATTAATTATTTTTCTGGTTTTGAAAATTCTTGGATAT
TTTTCATGGGTTATTCTCACCATGGGGTAACCTTTTCCATCTTTTAATTTTACATTGTAATCAGGTTTGT
GGGTTTTAATTAGATTGCACTCTAGAAGCAATGCTTCGTATTCGCTATTTGTTGTAATAACTTCTATTGA
TTTTACATTTTTCATTAATATTTTGATTTTGTGACTATTTTTTTCTAAAAAATAACTTTTTACTCTTGAT
CTTAGATTTTTTGCTTTTCCAATATAGAGTATTTTTTTATTTTCATTTAGCATCTTATAGCAACCGCTTG
TGGTTGGTAATTTTATTACTTTTTCGAATAAATTTGTTAGGTTCTCTTTCATAATGTTAGGCAGTTTTTA
GATTTTAAAAATCATCTTATGATATAATATTGTATCATAAGGCAGTTTGTTTTATGTTTTGAGGTATTTA
AAAATATGGGTAATAACAAATAAAAGGTCAAAAATGAGATTAATTTTAATGCTCTTGCTATCTTTTTTGT
GCTTTTCTACTCTGTTATCTCAAGAATTGAAGTTGATACTTGATTCGCTCGAGCATGCATCTAGAGGGCC
CAATTCGCCCTATAGTGAGTCGTATTACAATTCACTGGCCGTCGTTTTACAACGTCGTGACTGGGAAAAC
CCTGGCGTTACCCAACTTAATCGCCTTGCAGCACATCCCCCTTTCGCCAGCTGGCGTAATAGCGAAGAGG
CCCGCACCGATCGCCCTTCCCAACAGTTGCGCAGCCTGAATGGCGAATGG
[124 nt withheld, positions 9851-9974]
C
[91 nt withheld, positions 9976-10066]
A
[49 nt withheld, positions 10068-10116]
CCTTTGACGTTGGAGTCCACGTTCTTT
[37 nt withheld, positions 10144-10180]
ACCCTATCTCGGTCTATTCTTTTGATTTACATGACCAAAATCCCTTAACGTGAGTTTTCGTTCCACTGAG
CGTCAGACCCCGTAGAAAAGATCAAAGGATCTTCTTGAGATCCTTTTTTTCTGCGCGTAATCTGCTGCTT
GCAAACAAAAAAACCACCGCTACCAGCGGTGGTTTGTTTGCCGGATCAAGAGCTACCAACTCTTTTTCCG
AAGGTAACTGGCTTCAGCAGAGCGCAGATACCAAATACTGTTCTTCTAGTGTAGCCGTAGTTAGGCCACC
ACTTCAAGAACTCTGTAGCACCGCCTACATACCTCGCTCTGCTAATCCTGTTACCAGTGGCTGCTGCCAG
TGGCGATAAGTCGTGTCTTACCGGGTTGGACTCAAGACGATAGTTACCGGATAAGGCGCAGCGGTCGGGC
TGAACGGGGGGTTCGTGCACACAGCCCAGCTTGGAGCGAACGACCTACACCGAACTGAGATACCTACAGC
GTGAGCTATGAGAAAGCGCCACGCTTCCCGAAGGGAGAAAGGCGGACAGGTATCCGGTAAGCGGCAGGGT
CGGAACAGGAGAGCGCACGAGGGAGCTTCCAGGGGGAAACGCCTGGTATCTTTATAGTCCTGTCGGGTTT
CGCCACCTCTGACTTGAGCGTCGATTTTTGTGATGCTCGTCAGGGGGGCGGAGCCTATGGAAAAACGCCA
GCAACGCGGCCTTTTTACGGTTCCTGGCCTTTTGCTGGCCTTTTGCTCACATGTTCTTTCCTGCGTTATC
CCCTGATTCTGTGGATAACCGTATTACCGCCTTTGAGTGAGCTGATACCGCTCGCCGCAGCCGAACGACC
GAGCGCAGCGAGTCAGTGAGCGAGGAAGCGGAAGAGCGCCCAATACGCAAACCGCCTCTCCCCGCGCGTT
GGCCGATTCATTAATGCAGCTGGCACGACAGGTTTCCCGACTGGAAAGCGGGCAGTGAGCGCAACGCAAT
TAATGTGAGTTAGCTCACTCATTAGGCACCCCAGGCTTTACACTTTATGCTTCCGGCTCGTATGTTGTGT
GGAATTGTGAGCGGATAACAATTTCACACAGGAAACAGCTATGACCATGATTACGCCAAGCTTGGTACCG
AGCTCCTAAGTAATGCAAATAATAATCCCACATTGTATGGCTTGTATGAACTATTGGTATGTTGTGTTTT
AATGCAATTTGTTTTCCAATTTTTCCCATAGAAAATTCAGAGTGAGTATGAATGATGTCTGGTTTATAGC
TTTGTATTATTTTGGATATTTTTCTTTTATTGGGAAAAGCTATTACAGCATCAAGTTTTTTATTTATTTG
AATAGATGAGCATCTGTAAACGTTTTTTTCGTTTAAAGATTTTTTGGATTTTGGGCAAAATATGTAAACC
TCATAGCCATTTTTTTCAAATCCCTCTTTAATTTGTTTTATTGATGTTGCTACTCCATTTTTTTCTGGGA
TATATGTATCTGTAAATATTGCGACTTTCATATTCTCCTCCTAGCTTAAGTATAATATATTTGCTACTTG
GATTATAATTTACTTTAATGCAAGCGGTTTATTTATTGTTGGGTAATGAGCAAGGTTTAAAAGAAGCCTA
TTTAAAAGAGCTTTTAATTAAAATGGATGCTTTTAAATCCGAAGTTTCAGTTACTAAAATTTTTTTGTCA
GAACTCTCAGCTGTAGGATTTGCTGAGAAATTATTTTCCAATTCTTTTTTTTCAAAAAAAGAAATTTTTA
TTGTTTATGAGTCTGAACTTTTAAAAGCAGGAAAAGATTTAGAGCTAGTGTGTAATTCAATCTTAAAGTC
TAACAATAAAACTGTTATTTTTGTTTCCAATAGCAATACATGTAACATTGATTTTAAGAATAAGCTTAAG
TTTATAAAAAAAGTTTTTTATGAGATTCCTGATGATGATAAATTTACATTTGTAAAAAGAAATTTTTTTA
ATCTTAATATTAAAATTACAGATTCTGCAATAAATTTAATGCTTTTAATGTTAAATTCAGATACTAAAAT
TTTGAAATTTTATATAGATTCTTTTGCGCTTTTTGCCAAGAATAATACCATTGAGGAGGAAGATATAGCT
TCTTGGATTAGTTTTATTCGCTTTGAGAACACCTTTTCCTTATTTAATTCAATTTTGAGAAAAGATATGA
CTCAGTCTTTGATCAAGATTAAGTCTATTTTGGACCAGGGAGAAGATTTGCTTAATATTTTAATGAGTCT
TATTTGGCAATTTAAAAGATTATTAAAGGTGCAAATAGATTATAATGCATATGGGAGCTTGCAGAGTGCA
TTGAATAAAAATAAAATCTTTTTTTCATTAAATAAAATTTATAGAGTAGGAATTAAAAATTATTCAATTC
CAGAAATTAAAATTGTTTTGAAAATTTTATATAAGTTTGATTTATATTTGAGAATTTATTCTAAAAATAT
TCATCAAAATTTGTCATATTTTTTAATATTCT
